Features (pLannotate 1.2.2; 27 found; start..end, strand, type, name):
     27..131     +  promoter       AmpR promoter: bla
    132..992     +  CDS            AmpR: β-lactamase; bla; confers resistance to ampicillin, carbenicillin, and related antibiotics
   1163..1751    +  rep_origin     ori: high-copy-number ColE1/pMB1/pBR322/pUC origin of replication
   1934..2026    +  CDS            lacI (fragment): lac repressor; lacI; The lac repressor binds to the lac operator to inhibit transcription in E. coli. This inhibition can be relieved by adding lactose or isopropyl-β-D-thiogalactopyranoside (IPTG).
   2039..2060    +  protein_bind   CAP binding site: CAP binding activates transcription in the presence of cAMP. E. coli catabolite activator protein
   2075..2105    +  promoter       lac promoter: promoter for the E. coli lac operon
   2113..2129    +  protein_bind   lac operator: The lac repressor binds to the lac operator to inhibit transcription in E. coli. This inhibition can be relieved by adding lactose or isopropyl-β-D-thiogalactopyranoside (IPTG). lac repressor encoded by lacI
   2174..2192    +  promoter       T3 promoter: promoter for bacteriophage T3 RNA polymerase
   2293..2672    +  enhancer       CMV enhancer: human cytomegalovirus immediate early enhancer
   2673..2876    +  promoter       CMV promoter: human cytomegalovirus (CMV) immediate early promoter
   2891..3071    +  LTR            5' LTR (truncated): truncated 5' long terminal repeat (LTR) from HIV-1
   3115..3240    +  misc_feature   HIV-1 Ψ: packaging signal of human immunodeficiency virus type 1
   3224..3587    +  CDS            HIV-1 gag (fragment): gag protein from human immunodeficiency virus 1; gag
   3682..4018    +  ncRNA          RRE: Accession: RF00036 - HIV Rev response element
   4343..4443    +  CDS            Rev (fragment): human immunodeficiency virus 1 (HIV-1) Rev protein; rev; enhances nuclear export of unspliced and incompletely spliced viral mRNAs
   4462..4579    +  misc_feature   cPPT/CTS: central polypurine tract and central termination sequence of HIV-1
   4636..5846    +  promoter       UbC promoter: human ubiquitin C promoter
   5915..6565    +  CDS            RPL10A (sequence withheld): RL10A_HUMAN - Also known as NEDD6. Experimental evidence at protein level: Swiss-Prot protein existence level 1. Component of the large ribosomal subunit. From Homo sapiens (Human).
   6596..7318    +  CDS            TagRFP-T: photostable variant of TagRFP (Shaner et al., 2008)
   7329..7917    +  misc_feature   WPRE: woodchuck hepatitis virus posttranscriptional regulatory element
   7934..8002    +  CDS            nef (fragment): NEF_HV1Z2 - Experimental evidence at protein level: Swiss-Prot protein existence level 1. Extracellular Nef protein targets CD4(+) T-lymphocytes for apoptosis by interacting with CXCR4 surface receptors. From Human immunodeficiency virus type 1 group M subtype D (isolate Z2/CDC-Z34) (HIV-1).
   8004..8237    +  LTR            3' LTR (ΔU3): self-inactivating 3' long terminal repeat (LTR) from HIV-1
   8309..8430    +  polyA_signal   SV40 poly(A) signal: SV40 polyadenylation signal
   8449..8584    +  rep_origin     SV40 ori: SV40 origin of replication
   8617..8635    -  promoter       T7 promoter: promoter for bacteriophage T7 RNA polymerase
   8643..8798    +  CDS            lacZα (fragment): LacZα fragment of β-galactosidase; lacZ fragment
   8806..9261    +  rep_origin     f1 ori (sequence partly withheld): f1 bacteriophage origin of replication; arrow indicates direction of (+) strand synthesis
>Addgene plasmid | p323-L10A-PATagRFP | analyzer sequence | sequence record 139247
CAGGTGGCACTTTTCGGGGAAATGTGCGCGGAACCCCTATTTGTTTATTTTTCTAAATACATTCAAATAT
GTATCCGCTCATGAGACAATAACCCTGATAAATGCTTCAATAATATTGAAAAAGGAAGAGTATGAGTATT
CAACATTTCCGTGTCGCCCTTATTCCCTTTTTTGCGGCATTTTGCCTTCCTGTTTTTGCTCACCCAGAAA
CGCTGGTGAAAGTAAAAGATGCTGAAGATCAGTTGGGTGCACGAGTGGGTTACATCGAACTGGATCTCAA
CAGCGGTAAGATCCTTGAGAGTTTTCGCCCCGAAGAACGTTTTCCAATGATGAGCACTTTTAAAGTTCTG
CTATGTGGCGCGGTATTATCCCGTATTGACGCCGGGCAAGAGCAACTCGGTCGCCGCATACACTATTCTC
AGAATGACTTGGTTGAGTACTCACCAGTCACAGAAAAGCATCTTACGGATGGCATGACAGTAAGAGAATT
ATGCAGTGCTGCCATAACCATGAGTGATAACACTGCGGCCAACTTACTTCTGACAACGATCGGAGGACCG
AAGGAGCTAACCGCTTTTTTGCACAACATGGGGGATCATGTAACTCGCCTTGATCGTTGGGAACCGGAGC
TGAATGAAGCCATACCAAACGACGAGCGTGACACCACGATGCCTGTAGCAATGGCAACAACGTTGCGCAA
ACTATTAACTGGCGAACTACTTACTCTAGCTTCCCGGCAACAATTAATAGACTGGATGGAGGCGGATAAA
GTTGCAGGACCACTTCTGCGCTCGGCCCTTCCGGCTGGCTGGTTTATTGCTGATAAATCTGGAGCCGGTG
AGCGTGGGTCTCGCGGTATCATTGCAGCACTGGGGCCAGATGGTAAGCCCTCCCGTATCGTAGTTATCTA
CACGACGGGGAGTCAGGCAACTATGGATGAACGAAATAGACAGATCGCTGAGATAGGTGCCTCACTGATT
AAGCATTGGTAACTGTCAGACCAAGTTTACTCATATATACTTTAGATTGATTTAAAACTTCATTTTTAAT
TTAAAAGGATCTAGGTGAAGATCCTTTTTGATAATCTCATGACCAAAATCCCTTAACGTGAGTTTTCGTT
CCACTGAGCGTCAGACCCCGTAGAAAAGATCAAAGGATCTTCTTGAGATCCTTTTTTTCTGCGCGTAATC
TGCTGCTTGCAAACAAAAAAACCACCGCTACCAGCGGTGGTTTGTTTGCCGGATCAAGAGCTACCAACTC
TTTTTCCGAAGGTAACTGGCTTCAGCAGAGCGCAGATACCAAATACTGTCCTTCTAGTGTAGCCGTAGTT
AGGCCACCACTTCAAGAACTCTGTAGCACCGCCTACATACCTCGCTCTGCTAATCCTGTTACCAGTGGCT
GCTGCCAGTGGCGATAAGTCGTGTCTTACCGGGTTGGACTCAAGACGATAGTTACCGGATAAGGCGCAGC
GGTCGGGCTGAACGGGGGGTTCGTGCACACAGCCCAGCTTGGAGCGAACGACCTACACCGAACTGAGATA
CCTACAGCGTGAGCTATGAGAAAGCGCCACGCTTCCCGAAGGGAGAAAGGCGGACAGGTATCCGGTAAGC
GGCAGGGTCGGAACAGGAGAGCGCACGAGGGAGCTTCCAGGGGGAAACGCCTGGTATCTTTATAGTCCTG
TCGGGTTTCGCCACCTCTGACTTGAGCGTCGATTTTTGTGATGCTCGTCAGGGGGGCGGAGCCTATGGAA
AAACGCCAGCAACGCGGCCTTTTTACGGTTCCTGGCCTTTTGCTGGCCTTTTGCTCACATGTTCTTTCCT
GCGTTATCCCCTGATTCTGTGGATAACCGTATTACCGCCTTTGAGTGAGCTGATACCGCTCGCCGCAGCC
GAACGACCGAGCGCAGCGAGTCAGTGAGCGAGGAAGCGGAAGAGCGCCCAATACGCAAACCGCCTCTCCC
CGCGCGTTGGCCGATTCATTAATGCAGCTGGCACGACAGGTTTCCCGACTGGAAAGCGGGCAGTGAGCGC
AACGCAATTAATGTGAGTTAGCTCACTCATTAGGCACCCCAGGCTTTACACTTTATGCTTCCGGCTCGTA
TGTTGTGTGGAATTGTGAGCGGATAACAATTTCACACAGGAAACAGCTATGACCATGATTACGCCAAGCG
CGCAATTAACCCTCACTAAAGGGAACAAAAGCTGGAGCTGCAAGCTTGGCCATTGCATACGTTGTATCCA
TATCATAATATGTACATTTATATTGGCTCATGTCCAACATTACCGCCATGTTGACATTGATTATTGACTA
GTTATTAATAGTAATCAATTACGGGGTCATTAGTTCATAGCCCATATATGGAGTTCCGCGTTACATAACT
TACGGTAAATGGCCCGCCTGGCTGACCGCCCAACGACCCCCGCCCATTGACGTCAATAATGACGTATGTT
CCCATAGTAACGCCAATAGGGACTTTCCATTGACGTCAATGGGTGGAGTATTTACGGTAAACTGCCCACT
TGGCAGTACATCAAGTGTATCATATGCCAAGTACGCCCCCTATTGACGTCAATGACGGTAAATGGCCCGC
CTGGCATTATGCCCAGTACATGACCTTATGGGACTTTCCTACTTGGCAGTACATCTACGTATTAGTCATC
GCTATTACCATGGTGATGCGGTTTTGGCAGTACATCAATGGGCGTGGATAGCGGTTTGACTCACGGGGAT
TTCCAAGTCTCCACCCCATTGACGTCAATGGGAGTTTGTTTTGGCACCAAAATCAACGGGACTTTCCAAA
ATGTCGTAACAACTCCGCCCCATTGACGCAAATGGGCGGTAGGCGTGTACGGTGGGAGGTCTATATAAGC
AGAGCTCGTTTAGTGAACCGGGGTCTCTCTGGTTAGACCAGATCTGAGCCTGGGAGCTCTCTGGCTAACT
AGGGAACCCACTGCTTAAGCCTCAATAAAGCTTGCCTTGAGTGCTTCAAGTAGTGTGTGCCCGTCTGTTG
TGTGACTCTGGTAACTAGAGATCCCTCAGACCCTTTTAGTCAGTGTGGAAAATCTCTAGCAGTGGCGCCC
GAACAGGGACCTGAAAGCGAAAGGGAAACCAGAGCTCTCTCGACGCAGGACTCGGCTTGCTGAAGCGCGC
ACGGCAAGAGGCGAGGGGCGGCGACTGGTGAGTACGCCAAAAATTTTGACTAGCGGAGGCTAGAAGGAGA
GAGATGGGTGCGAGAGCGTCAGTATTAAGCGGGGGAGAATTAGATCGCGATGGGAAAAAATTCGGTTAAG
GCCAGGGGGAAAGAAAAAATATAAATTAAAACATATAGTATGGGCAAGCAGGGAGCTAGAACGATTCGCA
GTTAATCCTGGCCTGTTAGAAACATCAGAAGGCTGTAGACAAATACTGGGACAGCTACAACCATCCCTTC
AGACAGGATCAGAAGAACTTAGATCATTATATAATACAGTAGCAACCCTCTATTGTGTGCATCAAAGGAT
AGAGATAAAAGACACCAAGGAAGCTTTAGACAAGATAGAGGAAGAGCAAAACAAAAGTAAGACCACCGCA
CAGCAAGCGGCCGCTGATCTTCAGACCTGGAGGAGGAGATATGAGGGACAATTGGAGAAGTGAATTATAT
AAATATAAAGTAGTAAAAATTGAACCATTAGGAGTAGCACCCACCAAGGCAAAGAGAAGAGTGGTGCAGA
GAGAAAAAAGAGCAGTGGGAATAGGAGCTTTGTTCCTTGGGTTCTTGGGAGCAGCAGGAAGCACTATGGG
CGCAGCCTCAATGACGCTGACGGTACAGGCCAGACAATTATTGTCTGGTATAGTGCAGCAGCAGAACAAT
TTGCTGAGGGCTATTGAGGCGCAACAGCATCTGTTGCAACTCACAGTCTGGGGCATCAAGCAGCTCCAGG
CAAGAATCCTGGCTGTGGAAAGATACCTAAAGGATCAACAGCTCCTGGGGATTTGGGGTTGCTCTGGAAA
ACTCATTTGCACCACTGCTGTGCCTTGGAATGCTAGTTGGAGTAATAAATCTCTGGAACAGATTTGGAAT
CACACGACCTGGATGGAGTGGGACAGAGAAATTAACAATTACACAAGCTTAATACACTCCTTAATTGAAG
AATCGCAAAACCAGCAAGAAAAGAATGAACAAGAATTATTGGAATTAGATAAATGGGCAAGTTTGTGGAA
TTGGTTTAACATAACAAATTGGCTGTGGTATATAAAATTATTCATAATGATAGTAGGAGGCTTGGTAGGT
TTAAGAATAGTTTTTGCTGTACTTTCTATAGTGAATAGAGTTAGGCAGGGATATTCACCATTATCGTTTC
AGACCCACCTCCCAACCCCGAGGGGACCCGACAGGCCCGAAGGAATAGAAGAAGAAGGTGGAGAGAGAGA
CAGAGACAGATCCATTCGATTAGTGAACGGATCTCGACGGTATCGGTTAACTTTTAAAAGAAAAGGGGGG
ATTGGGGGGTACAGTGCAGGGGAAAGAATAGTAGACATAATAGCAACAGACATACAAACTAAAGAATTAC
AAAAACAAATTACAAAAATTCAAAATTTTATCGATCACGAGACTAGCCTCGAGAAGCTTGATTAACCCGT
GTCGGCTCCAGATCTGGCCTCCGCGCCGGGTTTTGGCGCCTCCCGCGGGCGCCCCCCTCCTCACGGCGAG
CGCTGCCACGTCAGACGAAGGGCGCAGCGAGCGTCCTGATCCTTCCGCCCGGACGCTCAGGACAGCGGCC
CGCTGCTCATAAGACTCGGCCTTAGAACCCCAGTATCAGCAGAAGGACATTTTAGGACGGGACTTGGGTG
ACTCTAGGGCACTGGTTTTCTTTCCAGAGAGCGGAACAGGCGAGGAAAAGTAGTCCCTTCTCGGCGATTC
TGCGGAGGGATCTCCGTGGGGCGGTGAACGCCGATGATTATATAAGGACGCGCCGGGTGTGGCACAGCTA
GTTCCGTCGCAGCCGGGATTTGGGTCGCGGTTCTTGTTTGTGGATCGCTGTGATCGTCACTTGGTGAGTT
GCGGGCTGCTGGGCTGGCCGGGGCTTTCGTGGCCGCCGGGCCGCTCGGTGGGACGGAAGCGTGTGGAGAG
ACCGCCAAGGGCTGTAGTCTGGGTCCGCGAGCAAGGTTGCCCTGAACTGGGGGTTGGGGGGAGCGCACAA
AATGGCGGCTGTTCCCGAGTCTTGAATGGAAGACGCTTGTAAGGCGGGCTGTGAGGTCGTTGAAACAAGG
TGGGGGGCATGGTGGGCGGCAAGAACCCAAGGTCTTGAGGCCTTCGCTAATGCGGGAAAGCTCTTATTCG
GGTGAGATGGGCTGGGGCACCATCTGGGGACCCTGACGTGAAGTTTGTCACTGACTGGAGAACTCGGGTT
TGTCGTCTGGTTGCGGGGGCGGCAGTTATGCGGTGCCGTTGGGCAGTGCACCCGTACCTTTGGGAGCGCG
CGCCTCGTCGTGTCGTGACGTCACCCGTTCTGTTGGCTTATAATGCAGGGTGGGGCCACCTGCCGGTAGG
TGTGCGGTAGGCTTTTCTCCGTCGCAGGACGCAGGGTTCGGGCCTAGGGTAGGCTCTCCTGAATCGACAG
GCGCCGGACCTCTGGTGAGGGGAGGGATAAGTGAGGCGTCAGTTTCTTTGGTCGGTTTTATGTACCTATC
TTCTTAAGTAGCTGAAGCTCCGGTTTTGAACTATGCGCTCGGGGTTGGCGAGTGTGTTTTGTGAAGTTTT
TTAGGCACCTTTTGAAATGTAATCATTTGGGTCAATATGTAATTTTCAGTGTTAGACTAGTAAATTGTCC
GCTAAATTCTGGCCGTTTTTGGCTTTTTTGTTAGACGAAGCTTGGGCTGCAGGTCGAGATCCACCGGTGC
TGGCTAGCGTTTAAACGGGCCCTCTAGAGCCACC
[651 nt withheld, positions 5915-6565]
GGATCCGGAGGAGGAGGAGGAGGAGTGAGCAAGGGCGAGGAGCTGATTAAGGAGAACATGCACATGAAGC
TGTACATGGAGGGCACCGTGAACAACCACCACTTCAAGTGCACATCCGAGGGCGAAGGCAAGCCCTACGA
GGGCACCCAGACCATGAGAATCAAGGTGGTCGAGGGCGGCCCTCTCCCCTTCGCCTTCGACATCCTGGCT
ACCAGCTTCATGTACGGCAGCAGCACCTTCATCAACCACACCCAGGGCATCCCCGACTTCTGGAAGCAGT
CCTTCCCTGAGGGCTTCACATGGGAGAGAGTCACCACATACGAAGACGGGGGCGTGCTGACCGCTACCCA
GGACACCAGCCTCCAGGACGGCTGCCTCATCTACAACGTCAAGATCAGAGGGGTGAACTTCCCATCCAAC
GGCCCTGTGATGAAGAAGAAAACACTCGGCTGGGAACCGAGCACCGAGAAACTGAAACCCGCTGACGGCG
GCCTGGAAGGCAGGGTCGACATGGCCCTGAAGCTCGTGGGCGGGGGCCACCTGATCTGCAACTTCAAGAC
CACATACAGATCCAAGAAACCCGCTAAGAACCTCAAGATGCCCGGCGTCTACTATGTGGACCGCAGACTG
GAAATCATCAAGGAGGCCGACAAAGAGACCTACTGGGAGCAGCACGAGGTGGCTGTGGCCAGATACTCCG
ACCTCCCTAGCAAACTGGGGCACAAACTTAATGGCATGGACGAGCTGTACAAGTAAACTCGACAATCAAC
CTCTGGATTACAAAATTTGTGAAAGATTGACTGGTATTCTTAACTATGTTGCTCCTTTTACGCTATGTGG
ATACGCTGCTTTAATGCCTTTGTATCATGCTATTGCTTCCCGTATGGCTTTCATTTTCTCCTCCTTGTAT
AAATCCTGGTTGCTGTCTCTTTATGAGGAGTTGTGGCCCGTTGTCAGGCAACGTGGCGTGGTGTGCACTG
TGTTTGCTGACGCAACCCCCACTGGTTGGGGCATTGCCACCACCTGTCAGCTCCTTTCCGGGACTTTCGC
TTTCCCCCTCCCTATTGCCACGGCGGAACTCATCGCCGCCTGCCTTGCCCGCTGCTGGACAGGGGCTCGG
CTGTTGGGCACTGACAATTCCGTGGTGTTGTCGGGGAAGCTGACGTCCTTTCCATGGCTGCTCGCCTGTG
TTGCCACCTGGATTCTGCGCGGGACGTCCTTCTGCTACGTCCCTTCGGCCCTCAATCCAGCGGACCTTCC
TTCCCGCGGCCTGCTGCCGGCTCTGCGGCCTCTTCCGCGTCTTCGCCTTCGCCCTCAGACGAGTCGGATC
TCCCTTTGGGCCGCCTCCCCGCCTGGAATTCGAGCTCGGTACCTTTAAGACCAATGACTTACAAGGCAGC
TGTAGATCTTAGCCACTTTTTAAAAGAAAAGGGGGGACTGGAAGGGCTAATTCACTCCCAACGAAGACAA
GATCTGCTTTTTGCTTGTACTGGGTCTCTCTGGTTAGACCAGATCTGAGCCTGGGAGCTCTCTGGCTAAC
TAGGGAACCCACTGCTTAAGCCTCAATAAAGCTTGCCTTGAGTGCTTCAAGTAGTGTGTGCCCGTCTGTT
GTGTGACTCTGGTAACTAGAGATCCCTCAGACCCTTTTAGTCAGTGTGGAAAATCTCTAGCAGTAGTAGT
TCATGTCATCTTATTATTCAGTATTTATAACTTGCAAAGAAATGAATATCAGAGAGTGAGAGGAACTTGT
TTATTGCAGCTTATAATGGTTACAAATAAAGCAATAGCATCACAAATTTCACAAATAAAGCATTTTTTTC
ACTGCATTCTAGTTGTGGTTTGTCCAAACTCATCAATGTATCTTATCATGTCTGGCTCTAGCTATCCCGC
CCCTAACTCCGCCCAGTTCCGCCCATTCTCCGCCCCATGGCTGACTAATTTTTTTTATTTATGCAGAGGC
CGAGGCCGCCTCGGCCTCTGAGCTATTCCAGAAGTAGTGAGGAGGCTTTTTTGGAGGCCTAGGCTTTTGC
GTCGAGACGTACCCAATTCGCCCTATAGTGAGTCGTATTACGCGCGCTCACTGGCCGTCGTTTTACAACG
TCGTGACTGGGAAAACCCTGGCGTTACCCAACTTAATCGCCTTGCAGCACATCCCCCTTTCGCCAGCTGG
CGTAATAGCGAAGAGGCCCGCACCGATCGCCCTTCCCAACAGTTGCGCAGCCTGAATGGCGAATGGCGCG
[124 nt withheld, positions 8806-8929]
C
[91 nt withheld, positions 8931-9021]
A
[49 nt withheld, positions 9023-9071]
CCTTTGACGTTGGAGTCCACGTTCTTT
[37 nt withheld, positions 9099-9135]
ACCCTATCTCGGTCTATTCTTTTGATTTATAAGGGATTTTGCCGATTTCGGCCTATTGGTTAAAAAATGA
GCTGATTTAACAAAAATTTAACGCGAATTTTAACAAAATATTAACGTTTACAATTTCC
